Addgene plasmid #167442: pMSR:MSMEG_5515:Dendra
Purpose: C-term fluorescent fusion
Depositing lab: Keith Derbyshire & Joseph Wade. Depositing organization: Wadsworth Center, New York State Department of Health. Publication: A Mycobacterial Systems Resource for the Research Community. Judd JA, Canestrari J, Clark R, Joseph A, Lapierre P, Lasek-Nesselquist E, Mir M, Palumbo M, Smith C, Stone M, Upadhyay A, Wirth SE, Dedrick RM, Meier CG, Russell DA, Dills A, Dove E, Kester J, Wolf ID, Zhu J, Rubin ER, Fortune S, Hatfull GF, Gray TA, Wade JT, Derbyshire KM. mBio. 2021 Mar 2;12(2). pii: mBio.02401-20. doi: 10.1128/mBio.02401-20. PubMed 33653882.
Backbone
  Vector backbone: pMSR:Dendra
  Vector type: Bacterial Expression ; Integrating Mycobacterial Expression Vector attL5. T7 expression in E. coli
Growth in bacteria
  Bacterial resistance: Apramycin, 25 μg/mL
  Growth temperature: 37°C
  Growth strain: DH5alpha
  Copy number: High Copy
Gene/Insert
  Gene/Insert name: MSMEG_5515
  Species: M. smegmatis
  Promoter: pmycTetO
  Tag / fusion protein: Gly-Ala Linker/Dendra2/1x Flag Tag (C terminal on insert)
  Cloning method: Ligation Independent Cloning
  Sequencing primers: 5′ TGATAGAGTTTGTCCTCCCTATCAG; 3′ TCCATATGCACCTTGACACG
Resource information
  A portion of this plasmid was derived from a plasmid made by: CP000480.1
Terms and licenses: Academic/Nonprofit Terms; Industry Terms: Not Available to Industry
Depositor comments: 5' cloning site: AseI (destroyed), 3' cloning site: HindIII (not destroyed)
How to cite: pMSR:MSMEG_5515:Dendra was a gift from Keith Derbyshire & Joseph Wade (Addgene plasmid # 167442 ; http://n2t.net/addgene:167442 ; RRID:Addgene_167442)
