[The description below was written by a language model from this plasmid's Addgene catalogue record.]
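Description:
pMSR:MSMEG_5515:Dendra is a bacterial expression plasmid built on the pMSR:Dendra backbone, an integrating mycobacterial expression vector that targets the L5 attachment site. This means it is designed to insert as a single copy into the mycobacterial chromosome through the mycobacteriophage L5 integration system rather than to replicate episomally there. In E. coli it is maintained as a high-copy plasmid and selected with apramycin. The record also notes that the vector supports T7-driven expression in E. coli, so the same construct can be used for protein production in a T7 polymerase host. No feature table is provided, so the specific origin of replication, the integrase cassette and the resistance gene are not itemised in the record.

The insert is the Mycobacterium smegmatis open reading frame MSMEG_5515, derived from the reference M. smegmatis genome sequence and introduced by ligation-independent cloning. The record does not state the function of the encoded protein. Expression in mycobacteria is driven by the pmycTetO promoter, a mycobacterial promoter carrying tet operator sequences, which typically allows tetracycline-responsive regulation when a Tet repressor is present. The gene is fused at its C terminus, through a glycine-alanine linker, to Dendra2 followed by a single FLAG epitope. Dendra2 is a green-to-red photoconvertible fluorescent protein, which allows live-cell localisation and tracking of the tagged protein, while the FLAG tag supports immunodetection or affinity purification. The stated purpose is a C-terminal fluorescent fusion, and the plasmid belongs to a systematic mycobacterial resource of tagged M. smegmatis genes.
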