>Addgene plasmid #167442 | pMSR:MSMEG_5515:Dendra | depositor partial sequence | sequence record 325270 | partial
ATGAGCGACAAGAAACCGGTCCGGCGGGCCCTGATCAGTGTCTACGACAAGACCGGTCTCGCCGATCTGG
CGCGCGGCCTGCACCAGGCCGGCGTCGCGATCGTCTCCACCGGCTCGACCGCAAAAACCATTGCCGCCGC
CGGTGTTCCGGTGACGCCGGTGGAACAGGTCACCGGTTTCCCCGAGGTGCTCGACGGCCGGGTCAAGACG
CTGCACCCGCGCGTTCACGCAGGGTTGCTCGCCGACACCCGCAAGCCCGAACATCTCGCGGCGCTCAAGG
AACTCGACGTCGAGGCGTTCGAACTGGTGGTGGTGAACCTCTATCCGTTCAGCGAGACCGTGGCCTCCGG
GGCGTCGGTGGACGAGTGCGTCGAGCAGATCGACATCGGCGGACCGTCGATGGTGCGCGCTGCGGCCAAG
AACCACCCGAGCGTCGCGGTGGTCGTCGACCCGCTGGGCTACGACGGCGTGCTCGCCGCGGTGCGTGCCG
GCGGCTTCACGCTCGCCGAGCGAAAGAAGTTGGCATCGGTGGCGTTCCGCCACACCGCCGAGTACGACGT
CGCGGTCGCGAGCTGGATGGGCTCGACGCTGTCGCCGGAGGAGGGCTCCGCCGAAGGTGGAGCCGTCGAA
CCGTCGCTGCCGCAGTGGTTCGCCGGTACGTGGCACCGCGCCGCGGTGCTGCGCTACGGCGAGAACCCGC
ACCAGAAGGCCGCGGTGTACCGCGACAACGCGGCGTGGCCCGGTCTGGCGCAGGCCGAGCAGTTGCACGG
CAAGGAGATGTCCTACAACAACTACACGGATGCCGACGCGGCGTGGCGCGCTGCGTTCGACCACGAGCAG
ACGTGCGTGGCGATCATCAAGCATGCCAACCCCTGTGGCATCGCGATCTCGTCGACATCGGTGGCCGACG
CGCACCGCAAGGCCCACGAGTGCGACCCGCTGAGCGCGTTCGGTGGCGTCATCGCGGCCAACACCGAGGT
GAGTGTCGAGATGGCCGAGACCATTTCGGAGATCTTCACCGAGGTGATCATCGCGCCGGCCTACGAACCC
GGCGCGGTCGAGGTGCTCGCCCGCAAGAAGAACATCCGCATCCTGGTGGCCTCACAACCGCCCATCGGCG
GCACCGAGGTGCGCCAGATCAGTGGCGGTCTGCTCCTGCAGCAGCGCGACGCGCTCGACGCCGACGGTGA
CGACCCCAACAACTGGACGCTGGCCACCGGTGAACCGGCCGACCCGAAGACGTTGGAGGACCTCGTGTTC
GCGTGGCGCGCGTGCCGCGCGGTGAAGTCCAACGCGATCGTCGTCGCGCGCGACGGCGCCACGGTGGGCG
TGGGCATGGGCCAGGTGAACCGCGTCGACGCCGCGAAGCTCGCGGTGCAGCGTGGCGGGGACCGTGTGGC
CGGTGCCGTCGCCGCGTCCGACGCGTTCTTCCCGTTCCCCGACGGGCTGCAGGTACTCACCGAGGCCGAC
GTCAAGGCCATCGTGCACCCCGGCGGATCGGTGCGCGACGCCGAGGTGACCGCCGCTGCCGAGCTTGCCG
GCATCACGCTCTACCTCACCGGCGCAAGGCATTTCGCGCAC
